>Addgene plasmid #108226 | pET/LEGH | depositor full sequence | sequence record 204038 | Full Sequence
TTCTTGAAGACGAAAGGGCCTCGTGATACGCCTATTTTTATAGGTTAATGTCATGATAATAATGGTTTCT
TAGACGTCAGGTGGCACTTTTCGGGGAAATGTGCGCGGAACCCCTATTTGTTTATTTTTCTAAATACATT
CAAATATGTATCCGCTCATGAGACAATAACCCTGATAAATGCTTCAATAATATTGAAAAAGGAAGAGTAT
GAGTATTCAACATTTCCGTGTCGCCCTTATTCCCTTTTTTGCGGCATTTTGCCTTCCTGTTTTTGCTCAC
CCAGAAACGCTGGTGAAAGTAAAAGATGCTGAAGATCAGTTGGGTGCACGAGTGGGTTACATCGAACTGG
ATCTCAACAGCGGTAAGATCCTTGAGAGTTTTCGCCCCGAAGAACGTTTTCCAATGATGAGCACTTTTAA
AGTTCTGCTATGTGGCGCGGTATTATCCCGTGTTGACGCCGGGCAAGAGCAACTCGGTCGCCGCATACAC
TATTCTCAGAATGACTTGGTTGAGTACTCACCAGTCACAGAAAAGCATCTTACGGATGGCATGACAGTAA
GAGAATTATGCAGTGCTGCCATAACCATGAGTGATAACACTGCGGCCAACTTACTTCTGACAACGATCGG
AGGACCGAAGGAGCTAACCGCTTTTTTGCACAACATGGGGGATCATGTAACTCGCCTTGATCGTTGGGAA
CCGGAGCTGAATGAAGCCATACCAAACGACGAGCGTGACACCACGATGCCTGCAGCAATGGCAACAACGT
TGCGCAAACTATTAACTGGCGAACTACTTACTCTAGCTTCCCGGCAACAATTAATAGACTGGATGGAGGC
GGATAAAGTTGCAGGACCACTTCTGCGCTCGGCCCTTCCGGCTGGCTGGTTTATTGCTGATAAATCTGGA
GCCGGTGAGCGTGGGTCTCGCGGTATCATTGCAGCACTGGGGCCAGATGGTAAGCCCTCCCGTATCGTAG
TTATCTACACGACGGGGAGTCAGGCAACTATGGATGAACGAAATAGACAGATCGCTGAGATAGGTGCCTC
ACTGATTAAGCATTGGTAACTGTCAGACCAAGTTTACTCATATATACTTTAGATTGATTTAAAACTTCAT
TTTTAATTTAAAAGGATCTAGGTGAAGATCCTTTTTGATAATCTCATGACCAAAATCCCTTAACGTGAGT
TTTCGTTCCACTGAGCGTCAGACCCCGTAGAAAAGATCAAAGGATCTTCTTGAGATCCTTTTTTTCTGCG
CGTAATCTGCTGCTTGCAAACAAAAAAACCACCGCTACCAGCGGTGGTTTGTTTGCCGGATCAAGAGCTA
CCAACTCTTTTTCCGAAGGTAACTGGCTTCAGCAGAGCGCAGATACCAAATACTGTCCTTCTAGTGTAGC
CGTAGTTAGGCCACCACTTCAAGAACTCTGTAGCACCGCCTACATACCTCGCTCTGCTAATCCTGTTACC
AGTGGCTGCTGCCAGTGGCGATAAGTCGTGTCTTACCGGGTTGGACTCAAGACGATAGTTACCGGATAAG
GCGCAGCGGTCGGGCTGAACGGGGGGTTCGTGCACACAGCCCAGCTTGGAGCGAACGACCTACACCGAAC
TGAGATACCTACAGCGTGAGCTATGAGAAAGCGCCACGCTTCCCGAAGGGAGAAAGGCGGACAGGTATCC
GGTAAGCGGCAGGGTCGGAACAGGAGAGCGCACGAGGGAGCTTCCAGGGGGAAACGCCTGGTATCTTTAT
AGTCCTGTCGGGTTTCGCCACCTCTGACTTGAGCGTCGATTTTTGTGATGCTCGTCAGGGGGGCGGAGCC
TATGGAAAAACGCCAGCAACGCGGCCTTTTTACGGTTCCTGGCCTTTTGCTGGCCTTTTGCTCACATGTT
CTTTCCTGCGTTATCCCCTGATTCTGTGGATAACCGTATTACCGCCTTTGAGTGAGCTGATACCGCTCGC
CGCAGCCGAACGACCGAGCGCAGCGAGTCAGTGAGCGAGGAAGCGGAAGAGCGCCTGATGCGGTATTTTC
TCCTTACGCATCTGTGCGGTATTTCACACCGCATATATGGTGCACTCTCAGTACAATCTGCTCTGATGCC
GCATAGTTAAGCCAGTATACACTCCGCTATCGCTACGTGACTGGGTCATGGCTGCGCCCCGACACCCGCC
AACACCCGCTGACGCGCCCTGACGGGCTTGTCTGCTCCCGGCATCCGCTTACAGACAAGCTGTGACCGTC
TCCGGGAGCTGCATGTGTCAGAGGTTTTCACCGTCATCACCGAAACGCGCGAGGCAGCTGCGGTAAAGCT
CATCAGCGTGGTCGTGAAGCGATTCACAGATGTCTGCCTGTTCATCCGCGTCCAGCTCGTTGAGTTTCTC
CAGAAGCGTTAATGTCTGGCTTCTGATAAAGCGGGCCATGTTAAGGGCGGTTTTTTCCTGTTTGGTCACT
GATGCCTCCGTGTAAGGGGGATTTCTGTTCATGGGGGTAATGATACCGATGAAACGAGAGAGGATGCTCA
CGATACGGGTTACTGATGATGAACATGCCCGGTTACTGGAACGTTGTGAGGGTAAACAACTGGCGGTATG
GATGCGGCGGGACCAGAGAAAAATCACTCAGGGTCAATGCCAGCGCTTCGTTAATACAGATGTAGGTGTT
CCACAGGGTAGCCAGCAGCATCCTGCGATGCAGATCCGGAACATAATGGTGCAGGGCGCTGACTTCCGCG
TTTCCAGACTTTACGAAACACGGAAACCGAAGACCATTCATGTTGTTGCTCAGGTCGCAGACGTTTTGCA
GCAGCAGTCGCTTCACGTTCGCTCGCGTATCGGTGATTCATTCTGCTAACCAGTAAGGCAACCCCGCCAG
CCTAGCCGGGTCCTCAACGACAGGAGCACGATCATGCGCACCCGTGGCCAGGACCCAACGCTGCCCGAGA
TGCGCCGCGTGCGGCTGCTGGAGATGGCGGACGCGATGGATATGTTCTGCCAAGGGTTGGTTTGCGCATT
CACAGTTCTCCGCAAGAATTGATTGGCTCCAATTCTTGGAGTGGTGAATCCGTTAGCGAGGTGCCGCCGG
CTTCCATTCAGGTCGAGGTGGCCCGGCTCCATGCACCGCGACGCAACGCGGGGAGGCAGACAAGGTATAG
GGCGGCGCCTACAATCCATGCCAACCCGTTCCATGTGCTCGCCGAGGCGGCATAAATCGCCGTGACGATC
AGCGGTCCAGTGATCGAAGTTAGGCTGGTAAGAGCCGCGAGCGATCCTTGAAGCTGTCCCTGATGGTCGT
CATCTACCTGCCTGGACAGCATGGCCTGCAACGCGGGCATCCCGATGCCGCCGGAAGCGAGAAGAATCAT
AATGGGGAAGGCCATCCAGCCTCGCGTCGCGAACGCCAGCAAGACGTAGCCCAGCGCGTCGGCCGCCATG
CCGGCGATAATGGCCTGCTTCTCGCCGAAACGTTTGGTGGCGGGACCAGTGACGAAGGCTTGAGCGAGGG
CGTGCAAGATTCCGAATACCGCAAGCGACAGGCCGATCATCGTCGCGCTCCAGCGAAAGCGGTCCTCGCC
GAAAATGACCCAGAGCGCTGCCGGCACCTGTCCTACGAGTTGCATGATAAAGAAGACAGTCATAAGTGCG
GCGACGATAGTCATGCCCCGCGCCCACCGGAAGGAGCTGACTGGGTTGAAGGCTCTCAAGGGCATCGGTC
GAGATCCCGGTGCCTAATGAGTGAGCTAACTTACATTAATTGCGTTGCGCTCACTGCCCGCTTTCCAGTC
GGGAAACCTGTCGTGCCAGCTGCATTAATGAATCGGCCAACGCGCGGGGAGAGGCGGTTTGCGTATTGGG
CGCCAGGGTGGTTTTTCTTTTCACCAGTGAGACGGGCAACAGCTGATTGCCCTTCACCGCCTGGCCCTGA
GAGAGTTGCAGCAAGCGGTCCACGCTGGTTTGCCCCAGCAGGCGAAAATCCTGTTTGATGGTGGTTAACG
GCGGGATATAACATGAGCTGTCTTCGGTATCGTCGTATCCCACTACCGAGATATCCGCACCAACGCGCAG
CCCGGACTCGGTAATGGCGCGCATTGCGCCCAGCGCCATCTGATCGTTGGCAACCAGCATCGCAGTGGGA
ACGATGCCCTCATTCAGCATTTGCATGGTTTGTTGAAAACCGGACATGGCACTCCAGTCGCCTTCCCGTT
CCGCTATCGGCTGAATTTGATTGCGAGTGAGATATTTATGCCAGCCAGCCAGACGCAGACGCGCCGAGAC
AGAACTTAATGGGCCCGCTAACAGCGCGATTTGCTGGTGACCCAATGCGACCAGATGCTCCACGCCCAGT
CGCGTACCGTCTTCATGGGAGAAAATAATACTGTTGATGGGTGTCTGGTCAGAGACATCAAGAAATAACG
CCGGAACATTAGTGCAGGCAGCTTCCACAGCAATGGCATCCTGGTCATCCAGCGGATAGTTAATGATCAG
CCCACTGACGCGTTGCGCGAGAAGATTGTGCACCGCCGCTTTACAGGCTTCGACGCCGCTTCGTTCTACC
ATCGACACCACCACGCTGGCACCCAGTTGATCGGCGCGAGATTTAATCGCCGCGACAATTTGCGACGGCG
CGTGCAGGGCCAGACTGGAGGTGGCAACGCCAATCAGCAACGACTGTTTGCCCGCCAGTTGTTGTGCCAC
GCGGTTGGGAATGTAATTCAGCTCCGCCATCGCCGCTTCCACTTTTTCCCGCGTTTTCGCAGAAACGTGG
CTGGCCTGGTTCACCACGCGGGAAACGGTCTGATAAGAGACACCGGCATACTCTGCGACATCGTATAACG
TTACTGGTTTCACATTCACCACCCTGAATTGACTCTCTTCCGGGCGCTATCATGCCATACCGCGAAAGGT
TTTGCGCCATTCGATGGTGTCCGGGATCTCGACGCTCTCCCTTATGCGACTCCTGCATTAGGAAGCAGCC
CAGTAGTAGGTTGAGGCCGTTGAGCACCGCCGCCGCAAGGAATGGTGCATGCAAGGAGATGGCGCCCAAC
AGTCCCCCGGCCACGGGGCCTGCCACCATACCCACGCCGAAACAAGCGCTCATGAGCCCGAAGTGGCGAG
CCCGATCTTCCCCATCGGTGATGTCGGCGATATAGGCGCCAGCAACCGCACCTGTGGCGCCGGTGATGCC
GGCCACGATGCGTCCGGCGTAGAGGATCGAGATCTCGATCCCGCGAAATTAATACGACTCACTATAGGGG
AATTGTGAGCGGATAACAATTCCCCTCTAGAAATAATTTTGTTTAACTTTAAGAAGGAGATATACCATGG
GCTATATAGATACAAACAATGATGGATGGTATGAAGGAGATGAACTATTAGCAGCTGGACCGGTCGCCAT
CATGGTGAGCAAGGGCGAGGAGCTGTTCACCGGGGTGGTGCCCATCCTGGTCGAGCTGGACGGCGACGTA
AACGGCCACAAGTTCAGCGTGTCCGGCGAGGGCGAGGGCGATGCCACCTACGGCAAGCTGACCCTGAAGT
TCATCTGCACCACCGGCAAGCTGCCCGTGCCCTGGCCCACCCTCGTGACCACCCTGACCTACGGCGTGCA
GTGCTTCAGCCGCTACCCCGACCACATGAAGCAGCACGACTTCTTCAAGTCCGCCATGCCCGAAGGCTAC
GTCCAGGAGCGCACCATCTTCTTCAAGGACGACGGCAACTACAAGACCCGCGCCGAGGTGAAGTTCGAGG
GCGACACCCTGGTGAACCGCATCGAGCTGAAGGGCATCGACTTCAAGGAGGACGGCAACATCCTGGGGCA
CAAGCTGGAGTACAACTACAACAGCCACAACGTCTATATCATGGCCGACAAGCAGAAGAACGGCATCAAG
GTGAACTTCAAGATCCGCCACAACATCGAGGACGGCAGCGTGCAGCTCGCCGACCACTACCAGCAGAACA
CCCCCATCGGCGACGGCCCCGTGCTGCTGCCCGACAACCACTACCTGAGCACCCAGTCCGCCCTGAGCAA
AGACCCCAACGAGAAGCGCGATCACATGGTCCTGCTGGAGTTCGTGACCGCCGCCGGGATCACTCTCGGC
ATGGACGAGCTGTACAAGAGCCACCATCACCATCACCATTAGGATCCGGCTGCTAACAAAGCCCGAAAGG
AAGCTGAGTTGGCTGCTGCCACCGCTGAGCAATAACTAGCATAACCCCTTGGGGCCTCTAAACGGGTCTT
GAGGGGTTTTTTGCTGAAAGGAGGAACTATATCCGGATATCCCGCAAGAGGCCCGGCAGTACCGGCATAA
CCAAGCCTATGCCTACAGCATCCAGGGTGACGGTGCCGAGGATGACGATGAGCGCATTGTTAGATTTCAT
ACACGGTGCCTGACTGCGTTAGCAATTTAACTGTGATAAACTACCGCATTAAAGCTTATCGATGATAAGC
TGTCAAACATGAGAA
Features (pLannotate 1.2.2; 20 found; start..end, strand, type, name):
    104..208     +  promoter       AmpR promoter: bla
    209..1069    +  CDS            AmpR: β-lactamase; bla; confers resistance to ampicillin, carbenicillin, and related antibiotics
   1240..1828    +  rep_origin     ori: high-copy-number ColE1/pMB1/pBR322/pUC origin of replication
   2014..2156    -  misc_feature   bom: basis of mobility region from pBR322
   2258..2449    -  CDS            rop: Rop protein, which maintains plasmids at low copy number; rop
   2466..2846    +  CDS            YPB1_ECOLX: Protein predicted: Swiss-Prot protein existence level 4. From Escherichia coli.
   3088..3712    -  CDS            TcR (fragment): tetracycline efflux protein; tet; confers resistance to tetracycline
   3727..3748    -  protein_bind   CAP binding site: CAP binding activates transcription in the presence of cAMP. E. coli catabolite activator protein
   3761..4843    -  CDS            lacI: lac repressor; lacI; The lac repressor binds to the lac operator to inhibit transcription in E. coli. This inhibition can be relieved by adding lactose or isopropyl-β-D-thiogalactopyranoside (IPTG).
   4844..4921    -  promoter       lacI promoter: lacI
   4929..5208    -  CDS            TcR (fragment): tetracycline efflux protein; tet; confers resistance to tetracycline
   5230..5248    +  promoter       T7 promoter: promoter for bacteriophage T7 RNA polymerase
   5249..5273    +  protein_bind   lac operator: The lac repressor binds to the lac operator to inhibit transcription in E. coli. This inhibition can be relieved by adding lactose or isopropyl-β-D-thiogalactopyranoside (IPTG). lac repressor encoded by lacI
   5288..5310    +  RBS            RBS: efficient ribosome binding site from bacteriophage T7 gene 10 (Olins and Rangwala, 1989)
   5392..6108    +  CDS            EGFP: EGFP is a basic (constitutively fluorescent) green fluorescent protein published in 1996, derived from Aequorea victoria. It is reported to be a rapidly-maturing weak dimer with moderate acid sensitivity.
   6112..6129    +  CDS            6xHis: 6xHis affinity tag
   6139..6188    +  CDS            SET1 (fragment): solubility-enhancement tag derived from T7 phage gene 10B
   6196..6243    +  terminator     T7 terminator: transcription terminator for bacteriophage T7 RNA polymerase
   6266..6370    -  CDS            TcR (fragment): tetracycline efflux protein; tet; confers resistance to tetracycline
   6418..6446    -  promoter       tet promoter: E. coli promoter for tetracycline efflux protein gene
