>Addgene plasmid #108226 | pET/LEGH | addgene full sequence | sequence record 207846 | Addgene NGS Result
CGCCAGCAACCGCACCTGTGGCGCCGGTGATGCCGGCCACGATGCGTCCGGCGTAGAGGATCGAGATCTC
GATCCCGCGAAATTAATACGACTCACTATAGGGGAATTGTGAGCGGATAACAATTCCCCTCTAGAAATAA
TTTTGTTTAACTTTAAGAAGGAGATATACCATGGGCTATATAGATACAAACAATGATGGATGGTATGAAG
GAGATGAACTATTAGCAGCTGGACCGGTCGCCATCATGGTGAGCAAGGGCGAGGAGCTGTTCACCGGGGT
GGTGCCCATCCTGGTCGAGCTGGACGGCGACGTAAACGGCCACAAGTTCAGCGTGTCCGGCGAGGGCGAG
GGCGATGCCACCTACGGCAAGCTGACCCTGAAGTTCATCTGCACCACCGGCAAGCTGCCCGTGCCCTGGC
CCACCCTCGTGACCACCCTGACCTACGGCGTGCAGTGCTTCAGCCGCTACCCCGACCACATGAAGCAGCA
CGACTTCTTCAAGTCCGCCATGCCCGAAGGCTACGTCCAGGAGCGCACCATCTTCTTCAAGGACGACGGC
AACTACAAGACCCGCGCCGAGGTGAAGTTCGAGGGCGACACCCTGGTGAACCGCATCGAGCTGAAGGGCA
TCGACTTCAAGGAGGACGGCAACATCCTGGGGCACAAGCTGGAGTACAACTACAACAGCCACAACGTCTA
TATCATGGCCGACAAGCAGAAGAACGGCATCAAGGTGAACTTCAAGATCCGCCACAACATCGAGGACGGC
AGCGTGCAGCTCGCCGACCACTACCAGCAGAACACCCCCATCGGCGACGGCCCCGTGCTGCTGCCCGACA
ACCACTACCTGAGCACCCAGTCCGCCCTGAGCAAAGACCCCAACGAGAAGCGCGATCACATGGTCCTGCT
GGAGTTCGTGACCGCCGCCGGGATCACTCTCGGCATGGACGAGCTGTACAAGAGCCACCATCACCATCAC
CATTAGGATCCGGCTGCTAACAAAGCCCGAAAGGAAGCTGAGTTGGCTGCTGCCACCGCTGAGCAATAAC
TAGCATAACCCCTTGGGGCCTCTAAACGGGTCTTGAGGGGTTTTTTGCTGAAAGGAGGAACTATATCCGG
ATATCCCGCAAGAGGCCCGGCAGTACCGGCATAACCAAGCCTATGCCTACAGCATCCAGGGTGACGGTGC
CGAGGATGACGATGAGCGCATTGTTAGATTTCATACACGGTGCCTGACTGCGTTAGCAATTTAACTGTGA
TAAACTACCGCATTAAAGCTTATCGATGATAAGCTGTCAAACATGAGAATTCTTGAAGACGAAAGGGCCT
CGTGATACGCCTATTTTTATAGGTTAATGTCATGATAATAATGGTTTCTTAGACGTCAGGTGGCACTTTT
CGGGGAAATGTGCGCGGAACCCCTATTTGTTTATTTTTCTAAATACATTCAAATATGTATCCGCTCATGA
GACAATAACCCTGATAAATGCTTCAATAATATTGAAAAAGGAAGAGTATGAGTATTCAACATTTCCGTGT
CGCCCTTATTCCCTTTTTTGCGGCATTTTGCCTTCCTGTTTTTGCTCACCCAGAAACGCTGGTGAAAGTA
AAAGATGCTGAAGATCAGTTGGGTGCACGAGTGGGTTACATCGAACTGGATCTCAACAGCGGTAAGATCC
TTGAGAGTTTTCGCCCCGAAGAACGTTTTCCAATGATGAGCACTTTTAAAGTTCTGCTATGTGGCGCGGT
ATTATCCCGTGTTGACGCCGGGCAAGAGCAACTCGGTCGCCGCATACACTATTCTCAGAATGACTTGGTT
GAGTACTCACCAGTCACAGAAAAGCATCTTACGGATGGCATGACAGTAAGAGAATTATGCAGTGCTGCCA
TAACCATGAGTGATAACACTGCGGCCAACTTACTTCTGACAACGATCGGAGGACCGAAGGAGCTAACCGC
TTTTTTGCACAACATGGGGGATCATGTAACTCGCCTTGATCGTTGGGAACCGGAGCTGAATGAAGCCATA
CCAAACGACGAGCGTGACACCACGATGCCTGCAGCAATGGCAACAACGTTGCGCAAACTATTAACTGGCG
AACTACTTACTCTAGCTTCCCGGCAACAATTAATAGACTGGATGGAGGCGGATAAAGTTGCAGGACCACT
TCTGCGCTCGGCCCTTCCGGCTGGCTGGTTTATTGCTGATAAATCTGGAGCCGGTGAGCGTGGGTCTCGC
GGTATCATTGCAGCACTGGGGCCAGATGGTAAGCCCTCCCGTATCGTAGTTATCTACACGACGGGGAGTC
AGGCAACTATGGATGAACGAAATAGACAGATCGCTGAGATAGGTGCCTCACTGATTAAGCATTGGTAACT
GTCAGACCAAGTTTACTCATATATACTTTAGATTGATTTAAAACTTCATTTTTAATTTAAAAGGATCTAG
GTGAAGATCCTTTTTGATAATCTCATGACCAAAATCCCTTAACGTGAGTTTTCGTTCCACTGAGCGTCAG
ACCCCGTAGAAAAGATCAAAGGATCTTCTTGAGATCCTTTTTTTCTGCGCGTAATCTGCTGCTTGCAAAC
AAAAAAACCACCGCTACCAGCGGTGGTTTGTTTGCCGGATCAAGAGCTACCAACTCTTTTTCCGAAGGTA
ACTGGCTTCAGCAGAGCGCAGATACCAAATACTGTCCTTCTAGTGTAGCCGTAGTTAGGCCACCACTTCA
AGAACTCTGTAGCACCGCCTACATACCTCGCTCTGCTAATCCTGTTACCAGTGGCTGCTGCCAGTGGCGA
TAAGTCGTGTCTTACCGGGTTGGACTCAAGACGATAGTTACCGGATAAGGCGCAGCGGTCGGGCTGAACG
GGGGGTTCGTGCACACAGCCCAGCTTGGAGCGAACGACCTACACCGAACTGAGATACCTACAGCGTGAGC
TATGAGAAAGCGCCACGCTTCCCGAAGGGAGAAAGGCGGACAGGTATCCGGTAAGCGGCAGGGTCGGAAC
AGGAGAGCGCACGAGGGAGCTTCCAGGGGGAAACGCCTGGTATCTTTATAGTCCTGTCGGGTTTCGCCAC
CTCTGACTTGAGCGTCGATTTTTGTGATGCTCGTCAGGGGGGCGGAGCCTATGGAAAAACGCCAGCAACG
CGGCCTTTTTACGGTTCCTGGCCTTTTGCTGGCCTTTTGCTCACATGTTCTTTCCTGCGTTATCCCCTGA
TTCTGTGGATAACCGTATTACCGCCTTTGAGTGAGCTGATACCGCTCGCCGCAGCCGAACGACCGAGCGC
AGCGAGTCAGTGAGCGAGGAAGCGGAAGAGCGCCTGATGCGGTATTTTCTCCTTACGCATCTGTGCGGTA
TTTCACACCGCAATGGTGCACTCTCAGTACAATCTGCTCTGATGCCGCATAGTTAAGCCAGTATACACTC
CGCTATCGCTACGTGACTGGGTCATGGCTGCGCCCCGACACCCGCCAACACCCGCTGACGCGCCCTGACG
GGCTTGTCTGCTCCCGGCATCCGCTTACAGACAAGCTGTGACCGTCTCCGGGAGCTGCATGTGTCAGAGG
TTTTCACCGTCATCACCGAAACGCGCGAGGCAGCTGCGGTAAAGCTCATCAGCGTGGTCGTGAAGCGATT
CACAGATGTCTGCCTGTTCATCCGCGTCCAGCTCGTTGAGTTTCTCCAGAAGCGTTAATGTCTGGCTTCT
GATAAAGCGGGCCATGTTAAGGGCGGTTTTTTCCTGTTTGGTCACTGATGCCTCCGTGTAAGGGGGATTT
CTGTTCATGGGGGTAATGATACCGATGAAACGAGAGAGGATGCTCACGATACGGGTTACTGATGATGAAC
ATGCCCGGTTACTGGAACGTTGTGAGGGTAAACAACTGGCGGTATGGATGCGGCGGGACCAGAGAAAAAT
CACTCAGGGTCAATGCCAGCGCTTCGTTAATACAGATGTAGGTGTTCCACAGGGTAGCCAGCAGCATCCT
GCGATGCAGATCCGGAACATAATGGTGCAGGGCGCTGACTTCCGCGTTTCCAGACTTTACGAAACACGGA
AACCGAAGACCATTCATGTTGTTGCTCAGGTCGCAGACGTTTTGCAGCAGCAGTCGCTTCACGTTCGCTC
GCGTATCGGTGATTCATTCTGCTAACCAGTAAGGCAACCCCGCCAGCCTAGCCGGGTCCTCAACGACAGG
AGCACGATCATGCGCACCCGTGGCCAGGACCCAACGCTGCCCGAGATGCGCCGCGTGCGGCTGCTGGAGA
TGGCGGACGCGATGGATATGTTCTGCCAAGGGTTGGTTTGCGCATTCACAGTTCTCCGCAAGAATTGATT
GGCTCCAATTCTTGGAGTGGTGAATCCGTTAGCGAGGTGCCGCCGGCTTCCATTCAGGTCGAGGTGGCCC
GGCTCCATGCACCGCGACGCAACGCGGGGAGGCAGACAAGGTATAGGGCGGCGCCTACAATCCATGCCAA
CCCGTTCCATGTGCTCGCCGAGGCGGCATAAATCGCCGTGACGATCAGCGGTCCAATGATCGAAGTTAGG
CTGGTAAGAGCCGCGAGCGATCCTTGAAGCTGTCCCTGATGGTCGTCATCTACCTGCCTGGACAGCATGG
CCTGCAACGCGGGCATCCCGATGCCGCCGGAAGCGAGAAGAATCATAATGGGGAAGGCCATCCAGCCTCG
CGTCGCGAACGCCAGCAAGACGTAGCCCAGCGCGTCGGCCGCCATGCCGGCGATAATGGCCTGCTTCTCG
CCGAAACGTTTGGTGGCGGGACCAGTGACGAAGGCTTGAGCGAGGGCGTGCAAGATTCCGAATACCGCAA
GCGACAGGCCGATCATCGTCGCGCTCCAGCGAAAGCGGTCCTCGCCGAAAATGACCCAGAGCGCTGCCGG
CACCTGTCCTACGAGTTGCATGATAAAGAAGACAGTCATAAGTGCGGCGACGATAGTCATGCCCCGCGCC
CACCGGAAGGAGCTGACTGGGTTGAAGGCTCTCAAGGGCATCGGTCGAGATCCCGGTGCCTAATGAGTGA
GCTAACTTACATTAATTGCGTTGCGCTCACTGCCCGCTTTCCAGTCGGGAAACTGTCGTGCCAGCTGCAT
TAATGAATCGGCCAACGCGCGGGGAGAGGCGGTTTGCGTATTGGGCGCCAGGGTGGTTTTTCTTTTCACC
AGTGAGACGGGCAACAGCTGATTGCCCTTCACCGCCTGGCCCTGAGAGAGTTGCAGCAAGCGGTCCACGC
TGGTTTGCCCCAGCAGGCGAAAATCCTGTTTGATGGTGGTTAACGGCGGGATATAACATGAGCTGTCTTC
GGTATCGTCGTATCCCACTACCGAGATATCCGCACCAACGCGCAGCCCGGACTCGGTAATGGCGCGCATT
GCGCCCAGCGCCATCTGATCGTTGGCAACCAGCATCGCAGTGGGAACGATGCCCTCATTCAGCATTTGCA
TGGTTTGTTGAAAACCGGACATGGCACTCCAGTCGCCTTCCCGTTCCGCTATCGGCTGAATTTGATTGCG
AGTGAGATATTTATGCCAGCCAGCCAGACGCAGACGCGCCGAGACAGAACTTAATGGGCCCGCTAACAGC
GCGATTTGCTGGTGACCCAATGCGACCAGATGCTCCACGCCCAGTCGCGTACCGTCTTCATGGGAGAAAA
TAATACTGTTGATGGGTGTCTGGTCAGAGACATCAAGAAATAACGCCGGAACATTAGTGCAGGCAGCTTC
CACAGCAATGGCATCCTGGTCATCCAGCGGATAGTTAATGATCAGCCCACTGACGCGTTGCGCGAGAAGA
TTGTGCACCGCCGCTTTACAGGCTTCGACGCCGCTTCGTTCTACCATCGACACCACCACGCTGGCACCCA
GTTGATCGGCGCGAGATTTAATCGCCGCGACAATTTGCGACGGCGCGTGCAGGGCCAGACTGGAGGTGGC
AACGCCAATCAGCAACGACTGTTTGCCCGCCAGTTGTTGTGCCACGCGGTTGGGAATGTAATTCAGCTCC
GCCATCGCCGCTTCCACTTTTTCCCGCGTTTTCGCAGAAACGTGGCTGGCCTGGTTCACCACGCGGGAAA
CGGTCTGATAAGAGACACCGGCATACTCTGCGACATCGTATAACGTTACTGGTTTCACATTCACCACCCT
GAATTGACTCTCTTCCGGGCGCTATCATGCCATACCGCGAAAGGTTTTGCGCCATTCGATGGTGTCCGGG
ATCTCGACGCTCTCCCTTATGCGACTCCTGCATTAGGAAGCAGCCCAGTAGTAGGTTGAGGCCGTTGAGC
ACCGCCGCCGCAAGGAATGGTGCATGCAAGGAGATGGCGCCCAACAGTCCCCCGGCCACGGGGCCTGCCA
CCATACCCACGCCGAAACAAGCGCTCATGAGCCCGAAGTGGCGAGCCCGATCTTCCCCATCGGTGATGTC
GGCGATATAGG
Features (pLannotate 1.2.2; 20 found; start..end, strand, type, name):
     84..102     +  promoter       T7 promoter: promoter for bacteriophage T7 RNA polymerase
    103..127     +  protein_bind   lac operator: The lac repressor binds to the lac operator to inhibit transcription in E. coli. This inhibition can be relieved by adding lactose or isopropyl-β-D-thiogalactopyranoside (IPTG). lac repressor encoded by lacI
    142..164     +  RBS            RBS: efficient ribosome binding site from bacteriophage T7 gene 10 (Olins and Rangwala, 1989)
    246..962     +  CDS            EGFP: EGFP is a basic (constitutively fluorescent) green fluorescent protein published in 1996, derived from Aequorea victoria. It is reported to be a rapidly-maturing weak dimer with moderate acid sensitivity.
    966..983     +  CDS            6xHis: 6xHis affinity tag
    993..1042    +  CDS            SET1 (fragment): solubility-enhancement tag derived from T7 phage gene 10B
   1050..1097    +  terminator     T7 terminator: transcription terminator for bacteriophage T7 RNA polymerase
   1120..1224    -  CDS            TcR (fragment): tetracycline efflux protein; tet; confers resistance to tetracycline
   1272..1300    -  promoter       tet promoter: E. coli promoter for tetracycline efflux protein gene
   1413..1517    +  promoter       AmpR promoter: bla
   1518..2378    +  CDS            AmpR: β-lactamase; bla; confers resistance to ampicillin, carbenicillin, and related antibiotics
   2549..3137    +  rep_origin     ori: high-copy-number ColE1/pMB1/pBR322/pUC origin of replication
   3323..3462    -  misc_feature   bom: basis of mobility region from pBR322
   3564..3755    -  CDS            rop: Rop protein, which maintains plasmids at low copy number; rop
   3772..4152    +  CDS            YPB1_ECOLX: Protein predicted: Swiss-Prot protein existence level 4. From Escherichia coli.
   4394..5018    -  CDS            TcR (fragment): tetracycline efflux protein; tet; confers resistance to tetracycline
   5033..5054    -  protein_bind   CAP binding site: CAP binding activates transcription in the presence of cAMP. E. coli catabolite activator protein
   5067..6148    -  CDS            lacI: lac repressor; lacI; The lac repressor binds to the lac operator to inhibit transcription in E. coli. This inhibition can be relieved by adding lactose or isopropyl-β-D-thiogalactopyranoside (IPTG).
   6149..6226    -  promoter       lacI promoter: lacI
   6234..62      -  CDS            TcR (fragment) (across the origin): tetracycline efflux protein; tet; confers resistance to tetracycline
