[The description below was written by a language model from this plasmid's Addgene catalogue record and pLannotate feature annotations shown in this document.]
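Description:
pET/LEGH is a bacterial expression plasmid built on the pET-15b backbone for producing EGFP fused to an N-terminal lanthanide-binding tag (LBT) and a C-terminal His6 tag in E. coli. It is selected with ampicillin through the β-lactamase gene and replicates from a pBR322-type ColE1 origin. The neighbouring rop gene and bom region are retained, consistent with the low copy number given in the catalogue entry. Several tetracycline-resistance fragments and a tet promoter are annotated, but these are non-functional pBR322 remnants typical of pET vectors.

The expression cassette consists of a T7 promoter followed directly by a lac operator, the strong T7 gene 10 ribosome binding site, the fusion coding sequence and a T7 terminator. The plasmid also carries lacI under its own promoter. Transcription therefore depends on a host that supplies T7 RNA polymerase, and it is held off by lac repressor until an inducer such as IPTG is added.

The automated annotation identifies EGFP and the 6xHis tag immediately after it, but it does not label the LBT. About 80 nucleotides lie unannotated between the ribosome binding site and EGFP, and this is presumably where the tag sits. The short "SET1" hit just before the terminator is probably residual vector sequence rather than a functional tag. The two sequence records (depositor and sequencing-derived) differ by only a few nucleotides in length and show the same feature layout from different start points.

The His6 tag allows metal-affinity purification. According to the associated publication, the construct relates to luminescence resonance energy transfer between genetically encoded donors and acceptors, where a lanthanide bound to the LBT would act as the donor and EGFP as the acceptor. That work applied the method to protein–protein interactions in HSP70/HSP90 chaperone complexes.
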