Addgene plasmid #108226: pET/LEGH
Purpose: Bacterial expression of EGFP with N-terminal lanthanide binding tag and C-terminal His6 tag
Depositing lab: Didier Picard. Depositing organization: University of Geneva. Publication: Luminescence resonance energy transfer between genetically encoded donor and acceptor for protein-protein interaction studies in the molecular chaperone HSP70/HSP90 complexes. Bhattacharya K, Bernasconi L, Picard D. Sci Rep. 2018 Feb 12;8(1):2801. doi: 10.1038/s41598-018-21210-6. PubMed 29434293.
Backbone
  Vector backbone: pET-15b
  Backbone size w/o insert (bp): 5708
  Vector type: Bacterial Expression
Growth in bacteria
  Bacterial resistance: Ampicillin, 100 μg/mL
  Growth temperature: 37°C
  Growth strain: DH5alpha
  Copy number: Low Copy
Gene/Insert
  Gene/Insert name: LBT-EGFP-His6
  Promoter: T7, lacO
  Cloning method: Restriction Enzyme; 5′ cloning site unknown (unknown if destroyed); 3′ cloning site unknown (unknown if destroyed)
Terms and licenses: Academic/Nonprofit Terms; Industry Terms: Not Available to Industry
How to cite: pET/LEGH was a gift from Didier Picard (Addgene plasmid # 108226 ; http://n2t.net/addgene:108226 ; RRID:Addgene_108226)
